Addgene plasmid #212049: 5'-3xFLAG Camta2+exon minimal CMV pCDNA5
Purpose: LR vector for integration of Camta2+exon(21nt) into N2a FRT rtTA3 expression cells
Depositing lab: Benjamin Blencowe. Depositing organization: University of Toronto. Publication: Systematic analysis of alternative exon-dependent interactome remodeling reveals multitasking functions of gene regulatory factors. Roth JF, Braunschweig U, Wu M, Li JD, Lin ZY, Larsen B, Weatheritt RJ, Gingras AC, Blencowe BJ. Mol Cell. 2023 Dec 7;83(23):4222-4238.e10. doi: 10.1016/j.molcel.2023.10.034. PubMed 38065061.
Backbone
  Vector backbone: 5'-3xFLAG minimal CMV pCDNA5
  Vector type: Mammalian Expression
Growth in bacteria
  Bacterial resistance: Ampicillin, 100 μg/mL
  Growth temperature: 37°C
  Growth strain: DH5alpha
  Copy number: High Copy
Gene/Insert
  Gene/Insert name: Camta2+exon(21nt) (alt name: NP_001177305.1)
  Species: M. musculus (mouse)
  Entrez Gene: Camta2 (a.k.a. DN-183N8.19-006, Kiaa0909-hp, RP23-326P7.7, mKIAA0909)
  Cloning method: Gateway Cloning
Terms and licenses: Academic/Nonprofit Terms; Industry Terms: Not Available to Industry
How to cite: 5'-3xFLAG Camta2+exon minimal CMV pCDNA5 was a gift from Benjamin Blencowe (Addgene plasmid # 212049 ; http://n2t.net/addgene:212049 ; RRID:Addgene_212049)
