[The description below was written by a language model from this plasmid's Addgene catalogue record and pLannotate feature annotations shown in this document.]
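Description:
5'-3xFLAG Camta2+exon minimal CMV pCDNA5 is a mammalian expression plasmid of about 8.5 kb built on a pcDNA5-type Flp-In backbone and produced by Gateway cloning. In E. coli it is maintained as a high-copy plasmid through a ColE1/pUC-type origin and selected with ampicillin via the β-lactamase gene. Residual backbone elements (a partial f1 origin, lac promoter/operator, and fragments of bom and lacI) are also annotated.

The payload is the mouse Camta2 coding sequence in the isoform that includes a 21-nucleotide alternative exon. The automated annotation labels this roughly 3.6 kb ORF by homology to human CAMTA2, a transcription activator, but the catalogue entry gives the species as mouse. The ORF is flanked by attB1 and attB2 sites left by the LR reaction and sits downstream of an N-terminal FLAG epitope; the name indicates a 3xFLAG tag, although only one FLAG unit is annotated. Expression is driven by a tetracycline-responsive promoter, seen as an array of repeated tet operator fragments followed by a minimal promoter (minimal CMV, per the construct name), and terminated by a bGH polyadenylation signal. Transcription therefore depends on a Tet transactivator such as rtTA3 and on doxycycline.

An FRT site lies directly upstream of a hygromycin phosphotransferase gene that has an SV40 poly(A) signal but no annotated promoter immediately upstream. In the standard Flp-In design, FLP-mediated recombination into a genomic FRT site places this gene behind a resident promoter, so hygromycin resistance marks correct single-copy integration. The stated purpose is integration into N2a FRT rtTA3 cells, giving inducible, isogenic expression of the exon-included Camta2 isoform, which suits FLAG-based comparison with an exon-skipped counterpart.
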