Features (pLannotate 1.2.2; 28 found; start..end, strand, type, name):
    179..203     +  protein_bind   attB2: mutant version of attB; recombination site for the Gateway® BP reaction BP Clonase™
    208..3813    -  CDS            CAMTA2: CMTA2_HUMAN - Also known as KIAA0909. Experimental evidence at protein level: Swiss-Prot protein existence level 1. Transcription activator. May act as tumor suppressor. From Homo sapiens (Human).
   3822..3839    -  protein_bind   attB1 (fragment): mutant version of attB; core recombination site for the Gateway® BP reaction BP Clonase™
   3841..3864    -  CDS            FLAG: FLAG® epitope tag, followed by an enterokinase cleavage site
   4008..4053    -  promoter       TRE3GV promoter (fragment): 3rd-generation Tet-responsive promoter that can be activated by binding of Tet-On® 3G, optimized for retroviral and lentiviral vectors
   4061..4081    -  promoter       tight TRE promoter (fragment): Tet-responsive promoter PTight, consisting of seven tet operator sequences followed by the minimal CMV promoter
   4098..4118    -  promoter       tight TRE promoter (fragment): Tet-responsive promoter PTight, consisting of seven tet operator sequences followed by the minimal CMV promoter
   4135..4155    -  promoter       tight TRE promoter (fragment): Tet-responsive promoter PTight, consisting of seven tet operator sequences followed by the minimal CMV promoter
   4172..4192    -  promoter       tight TRE promoter (fragment): Tet-responsive promoter PTight, consisting of seven tet operator sequences followed by the minimal CMV promoter
   4209..4229    -  promoter       tight TRE promoter (fragment): Tet-responsive promoter PTight, consisting of seven tet operator sequences followed by the minimal CMV promoter
   4246..4266    -  promoter       tight TRE promoter (fragment): Tet-responsive promoter PTight, consisting of seven tet operator sequences followed by the minimal CMV promoter
   4283..4303    -  promoter       tight TRE promoter (fragment): Tet-responsive promoter PTight, consisting of seven tet operator sequences followed by the minimal CMV promoter
   4320..4340    -  promoter       tight TRE promoter (fragment): Tet-responsive promoter PTight, consisting of seven tet operator sequences followed by the minimal CMV promoter
   4521..4573    +  misc_feature   bom (fragment): basis of mobility region from pBR322
   4632..4736    +  promoter       AmpR promoter: bla
   4737..5597    +  CDS            AmpR: β-lactamase; bla; confers resistance to ampicillin, carbenicillin, and related antibiotics
   5768..6356    +  rep_origin     ori: high-copy-number ColE1/pMB1/pBR322/pUC origin of replication
   6539..6631    +  CDS            lacI (fragment): lac repressor; lacI; The lac repressor binds to the lac operator to inhibit transcription in E. coli. This inhibition can be relieved by adding lactose or isopropyl-β-D-thiogalactopyranoside (IPTG).
   6644..6665    +  protein_bind   CAP binding site: CAP binding activates transcription in the presence of cAMP. E. coli catabolite activator protein
   6680..6710    +  promoter       lac promoter: promoter for the E. coli lac operon
   6718..6734    +  protein_bind   lac operator: The lac repressor binds to the lac operator to inhibit transcription in E. coli. This inhibition can be relieved by adding lactose or isopropyl-β-D-thiogalactopyranoside (IPTG). lac repressor encoded by lacI
   6807..6928    -  polyA_signal   SV40 poly(A) signal: SV40 polyadenylation signal
   6923..7048    -  CDS            ble (fragment): BLE_KLEPN - Experimental evidence at protein level: Swiss-Prot protein existence level 1. Binding protein with a strong affinity to the bleomycin family of antibiotics. Binds to CL990; an antimitotic-antibiotic compound. From Klebsiella pneumoniae.
   7058..8080    -  CDS            HygR: hygromycin B phosphotransferase confers resistance to hygromycin
   8088..8135    -  protein_bind   FRT: FLP-mediated recombination occurs in the 8-bp core sequence TCTAGAAA (Turan and Bode, 2011). FLP recombinase from the Saccharomyces cerevisiae 2μ plasmid
   8140..8373    -  rep_origin     f1 ori (fragment) (sequence partly withheld): f1 bacteriophage origin of replication; arrow indicates direction of (+) strand synthesis
   8394..8415    -  promoter       SV40 promoter (fragment): SV40 enhancer and early promoter
   8419..131     -  polyA_signal   bGH poly(A) signal (across the origin): bovine growth hormone polyadenylation signal
>Addgene plasmid #212049 | 5'-3xFLAG Camta2+exon minimal CMV pCDNA5 | addgene full sequence | sequence record 421243 | Addgene NGS Result
ACACCTACTCAGACAATGCGATGCAATTTCCTCATTTTATTAGGAAAGGACAGTGGGAGTGGCACCTTCC
AGGGTCAAGGAAGGCACGGGGGAGGGGCAAACAACAGATGGCTGGCAACTAGAAGGCACAGTCGAGGCTG
ATCAGCGGGTTTAAACGGGCCCTCTAGACTCGAGTCAGACCACTTTGTACAAGAAAGTTGGGTATCAGGT
GGCCAGTCCTGGCTGGGGCAGCCCCTCCAGCTCCTGGTTCTGCTTCAGTTCCCTCATTCTGTGTCGGCAG
CGCCGCAGGAACCTCATTATTTTCCGGGCTGCCTGGTCTTGCTTCTTGGTGAGAAAGGTGCCCTTGTTTC
GAGCAGGAAGGGGGCCTGAGGGCCGGTGAGGAGGCCCCGGCCTGCGGCGGTAGGAGCGGTAGTGCTGCTG
GATAAGCACCGCTGCTCGGCGGCTCTGCTGAAACCGCTTCTGTTCATAGTAGCTTCGGAACTTGCTCTGA
ATCAGGATGGCCGCCTGAGTCATTTTCTTATAGAGTGCAAACTTAAGTGCAATCCAGGTCAGCTGCTTGT
ACTTCCGATAACAACGTTGGATCACCGCTGCGGCTACCTCCTGCTGCTCCTTCAGCCTCCGACCCTTGTA
CTTTCGGAAAGCTGTCTGGATGACTCGTGCTGCCTCATACAGCTCCCGCTGCTCGTGATCTGAGAGAGTC
AGCAGGGCAAAATCACTTTCCATCTTGCCACTGGTAGATGCAGAGAGGAACTCTGCCCAGGAAGGTGCAG
GGGGGATAGCGAGGCGACCTCGTTCAAAGGGCAGCTCACTGGGAGGAGCTGAGCTGGGGAAATGATCCAC
ATTCTCCAGGTAACTGGCCAGCCAGGACATGGTCTCACTGAGCCCCACGGTGCCTGTGTGCTCCCGTGGT
GAGGCTCCAGCGTCAGGGAACTCTGAGAAGTCCTCTCGTTTAATCCGCTCTGGTGTGGCGTCGATGATCT
GCTTGGCCAGTGAGATCATGTCCACCGGGATCACATCCACAGCTGGTGGGCTGTCAGCATCCTCTGGAGC
AGCCCCATTGTCCTGGGCTAGTGGGGGGCCGCACGGGGAGGGAGCAGGTTCTTTGGAGTTAGTGGCTTCA
TAGTCCATGAGGAGTAAGGGTGTCTCAGGGGCACCACAAGAAAGCTGGCCTGGGATCATCTCCATAGAAA
TGTCAGAGGCCAGCGGAGGAGCAGGGGGAGGACTGCCATCTGGGGCACTTGAGTAGGCTGATGTCACAGA
GAAAGTGCCATCTGACAGCTCGGAGGGTGACGAGGCGCTGCTCAGGCCAGTGTCTGGGCTAGAGGATGGT
GGGGATAGAGCGAGTGGGTGCTCAACTGAAAGCTCCTGTCTCTGCAGTTCCTCAAGGCAGCGGGCAAGGC
GCACGTGACCACGAGAATGAGCCACAGACAGGGGGAGTCGGCCCAGAGAGTCCGGAATGCTCAGTGCTTG
TCGGTTCCAACAGAAAAGAAGCACAGCAGCTTCTAAGTGTCCCAGAGCACAGGCCCACATCAGAGGGGTG
CAAGAGAAATGGTCCACATTGAGCGGGTCAACCTCTTGCTCTAAGTCCAAGCTTCCTGTTTCCACACTCC
TCCACTGGCTCAGAGTCTCGATGAGCCGAGCGTAGCCCTGTGCAGCAGCCAGATGTAGGAGGCTCATGCC
CCGGAAGGGACTTCCATGGATCAGCCGTTCAGGACCCCTCCAAGTGGACCGCGGGATCATGCTCTCTACC
AAGACCACCACCCGTGCCTCGAAGCCAGGGCCCTGGCCTTCATCCTGAATTGGAGGAGCCTCTGGGCCCT
GACCAGGAGCCTGCCCAGCTGCCGCAATCTCTGCCATCCGCTTCTCCATCTGCTCCAGCCGCTCCAGGAT
GGACATCCGGAACTGGCTGTCATCCAGTGACAACCAGTCGAGCTGTGTACTAGGCAGAGACAGGAACCGG
CGGGCTCGATACTCAAAGAGCACAGAGGCAGAGAGGGGGCCCTCTCGCCCCGCCACCTGCAAAGACACCA
GCCCTACCTCATGGGCAGGACAGTAGCAGCGTAAGACACCAGGCTGGACCAGGGAGGCTGGCACTGCGAT
GTGATCGAAGACACAGGAGTAATGCTCTGCGGCCTCTGTCCAAGGGCCTGTGATGAGCACCTTGACCCCG
CCCTCTGGGTAGGACCACTCTGGGGAGAAGTCTGTGATGGCATTTAGCGCAGGAGAGAGCTGGGGGGCGG
GGGCAGGGACACCTGGAGCTTCATCACTGATGAGTTCTCCCATGAGGTCTGGGAATGACGAAAGACTGAA
GGGCTCGAGCTCGCTGCTGCTGCCAGCAGAGCCTCCGAACAAGGCTTCTCCTCTCGTTGCCCTGCCTGAT
GGCGGCAAGGCGGTTGGGGAGGACGGGGATGAAGGAGGGGATGAAGGTACCGGCGGCACCGTTCCCGGAC
CCTTGAGTTCCTCCCCACTATCATCATCTTGGATAAAGAATTTGTTTCCTCTTCTCCCGTTTGCTCCCAA
CTGTGGAGCGAGACCTCGAGCAGCCGCCTGGGGCTCCAGGGCAGCTGCAGGTTCCAGGGCAGGACAGGGA
GTGTGAGTGCCCTCTGCCTCGGGGAAGTCTGGGTTTACTCCTTGGCCCCCTCCGTATGTCTGGCCCCTTT
GGGGGCTGTTGAGAAAACGATCAGGGTCAAAGGCAGGGCTGGGAGGAGCCGGTGGGGCAGAAGGCTCAGA
ACCTACAACCACGGCCAAGCTCACAGGAGGTCTAGGCTCAGCCTGCGGAGCCAAGTGCCTGGTGGGTGTC
AGGCCCCCAGCGCGCTGCTCTAGTCCTGTTAGGAGGAGGATAGCAGTGCCTCCTCTTGATGAACCCCCTC
GAGAGGTAGGAGGGCTAGGCCTGATTTCTAGGGGTTCTGCAAATCCTGAGGAGGAGGAGGAAGAAGAGGA
GGAAGATGGGGAGGTGTGTGCCTTGGGGAGCTCTGGAGGAAGTGGAGCTATCAGTGGTGGGGGTTCGGGG
GGCTTGGAGTGGGATATAGAAGCCAGGGCTAAAGCTCGGGGCTCCACTTTGGGAGAGATGATGCGGTGTT
TCGTGCTACTGCATTTGTGGGTAAGGCTCCCGGAACCAAGGCCCCCACTGCAGAGACAAGCATGAGTTCT
GGGTGCTGGCTTGGTTGGGTGGGTGTCCAAGATCTGTTGCACCAACTGTTCCACGGAGAATTCCTCTGCC
CCATTCCCACAGCTCCACTTGATGCCATGAAACATGGGCTTCAGCTGTCCCAAGAGCTCCTCACGTGACC
ACTTCAGCCATTCTCGACGGTCGCTACTGATGGAACAAAAGATGGGGCTACAGCCCTTTCCACAATCCTC
CAGGGCTGGGACGTTCAGGTAGTGCACAAGGACGATGTCGGGGTTCTGGAGCAGCCAATAGCAGCGCCGG
TGGAATGTGGGGACGATGGAAGAGTGAACGTAGCAGCCATAGAGACACTCCATGCCCTGGACCTTGAGTT
TCATGTGGTCCTCTCGGGTAGTCTTCCCATCCTTCCGTTTCTTCCAAAGGTAACCATCCTTCCGGTATTT
CACCTTCTTACGATTGTAGAGGATAATGGAGCCATTCTGAGGCCTTGTCTTTGGGGCACAAGACAGCCAC
TCATCGTGTTTCTCAAAGGTGATCAGGTAGGATGCAATCTCCTCATTTGTATTCCATCGGAGCCGCTCTG
GAGGCAACAGTGGGCATCGAGGAAGACACTCCAGCAATTTCTTGGGGAGGAAGATCTTCAGGTGGTGGCT
ATTCTCAGCAACCTCAGTGGTGTCCTTGGTATTGGTGCCAACTTTTTTGTACAAACTTGTCTTGTCATCG
TCATCCTTGTAATCGATGTCATGATCATATGTATCACCGTCATGGTCTTTGTAGTCCATGGTGGAAGCTT
AAGTTTAAACGCTAGAGGATCCAGCCTCCGCGGAGGCTGGATCGGTCCCGGTGTCTTCTATGGAGGTCAA
AACAGCGTGGATGGCGTCTCCAGGCGATCTGACGGTTCACTAAACGAGCTCTGCTTATATAGGGGGTACC
TTCTCTATCACTGATAGGGAGCTCGAGACGTGTCGACTTCTCTATCACTGATAGGGAGACGTTCTAGACG
TACCTTCTCTATCACTGATAGGGAGCTCGAGACGTGTCGACTTCTCTATCACTGATAGGGAGACGTTCTA
GACGTACCTTCTCTATCACTGATAGGGAGCTCGAGACGTGTCGACTTCTCTATCACTGATAGGGAGACGT
TCTAGACGTACCTTCTCTATCACTGATAGGGAGCTCGAGACGTGTCGACTTCTCTATCACTGATAGGGAG
ACGTGCGGCCAGCTTGGATCCCTCGAGACGCGTATATCTGGCCCGTACATCGCGAAGCAGCGCAAAACGC
CTAACCCTAAGCAGATTCTTCATGCAATTGTCGGTCAAGCCTTGCCTTGTTGTAGCTTAAATTTTGCTCG
CGCACTACTCAGCGACCTCCAACACACAAGCAGGGAGCAGATACTGGCTTAACTATGCGGCATCAGAGCA
GATTGTACTGAGAGTGCACCATAGGGGATCGGGAGATCTCCCGATCCGTCGACGTCAGGTGGCACTTTTC
GGGGAAATGTGCGCGGAACCCCTATTTGTTTATTTTTCTAAATACATTCAAATATGTATCCGCTCATGAG
ACAATAACCCTGATAAATGCTTCAATAATATTGAAAAAGGAAGAGTATGAGTATTCAACATTTCCGTGTC
GCCCTTATTCCCTTTTTTGCGGCATTTTGCCTTCCTGTTTTTGCTCACCCAGAAACGCTGGTGAAAGTAA
AAGATGCTGAAGATCAGTTGGGTGCACGAGTGGGTTACATCGAACTGGATCTCAACAGCGGTAAGATCCT
TGAGAGTTTTCGCCCCGAAGAACGTTTTCCAATGATGAGCACTTTTAAAGTTCTGCTATGTGGCGCGGTA
TTATCCCGTATTGACGCCGGGCAAGAGCAACTCGGTCGCCGCATACACTATTCTCAGAATGACTTGGTTG
AGTACTCACCAGTCACAGAAAAGCATCTTACGGATGGCATGACAGTAAGAGAATTATGCAGTGCTGCCAT
AACCATGAGTGATAACACTGCGGCCAACTTACTTCTGACAACGATCGGAGGACCGAAGGAGCTAACCGCT
TTTTTGCACAACATGGGGGATCATGTAACTCGCCTTGATCGTTGGGAACCGGAGCTGAATGAAGCCATAC
CAAACGACGAGCGTGACACCACGATGCCTGTAGCAATGGCAACAACGTTGCGCAAACTATTAACTGGCGA
ACTACTTACTCTAGCTTCCCGGCAACAATTAATAGACTGGATGGAGGCGGATAAAGTTGCAGGACCACTT
CTGCGCTCGGCCCTTCCGGCTGGCTGGTTTATTGCTGATAAATCTGGAGCCGGTGAGCGTGGGTCTCGCG
GTATCATTGCAGCACTGGGGCCAGATGGTAAGCCCTCCCGTATCGTAGTTATCTACACGACGGGGAGTCA
GGCAACTATGGATGAACGAAATAGACAGATCGCTGAGATAGGTGCCTCACTGATTAAGCATTGGTAACTG
TCAGACCAAGTTTACTCATATATACTTTAGATTGATTTAAAACTTCATTTTTAATTTAAAAGGATCTAGG
TGAAGATCCTTTTTGATAATCTCATGACCAAAATCCCTTAACGTGAGTTTTCGTTCCACTGAGCGTCAGA
CCCCGTAGAAAAGATCAAAGGATCTTCTTGAGATCCTTTTTTTCTGCGCGTAATCTGCTGCTTGCAAACA
AAAAAACCACCGCTACCAGCGGTGGTTTGTTTGCCGGATCAAGAGCTACCAACTCTTTTTCCGAAGGTAA
CTGGCTTCAGCAGAGCGCAGATACCAAATACTGTTCTTCTAGTGTAGCCGTAGTTAGGCCACCACTTCAA
GAACTCTGTAGCACCGCCTACATACCTCGCTCTGCTAATCCTGTTACCAGTGGCTGCTGCCAGTGGCGAT
AAGTCGTGTCTTACCGGGTTGGACTCAAGACGATAGTTACCGGATAAGGCGCAGCGGTCGGGCTGAACGG
GGGGTTCGTGCACACAGCCCAGCTTGGAGCGAACGACCTACACCGAACTGAGATACCTACAGCGTGAGCT
ATGAGAAAGCGCCACGCTTCCCGAAGGGAGAAAGGCGGACAGGTATCCGGTAAGCGGCAGGGTCGGAACA
GGAGAGCGCACGAGGGAGCTTCCAGGGGGAAACGCCTGGTATCTTTATAGTCCTGTCGGGTTTCGCCACC
TCTGACTTGAGCGTCGATTTTTGTGATGCTCGTCAGGGGGGCGGAGCCTATGGAAAAACGCCAGCAACGC
GGCCTTTTTACGGTTCCTGGCCTTTTGCTGGCCTTTTGCTCACATGTTCTTTCCTGCGTTATCCCCTGAT
TCTGTGGATAACCGTATTACCGCCTTTGAGTGAGCTGATACCGCTCGCCGCAGCCGAACGACCGAGCGCA
GCGAGTCAGTGAGCGAGGAAGCGGAAGAGCGCCCAATACGCAAACCGCCTCTCCCCGCGCGTTGGCCGAT
TCATTAATGCAGCTGGCACGACAGGTTTCCCGACTGGAAAGCGGGCAGTGAGCGCAACGCAATTAATGTG
AGTTAGCTCACTCATTAGGCACCCCAGGCTTTACACTTTATGCTTCCGGCTCGTATGTTGTGTGGAATTG
TGAGCGGATAACAATTTCACACAGGAAACAGCTATGACCATGATTACGCCAAGCTCTAGCTAGAGGTCGA
CGGTATACAGACATGATAAGATACATTGATGAGTTTGGACAAACCACAACTAGAATGCAGTGAAAAAAAT
GCTTTATTTGTGAAATTTGTGATGCTATTGCTTTATTTGTAACCATTATAAGCTGCAATAAACAAGTTGG
GGTGGGCGAAGAACTCCAGCATGAGATCCCCGCGCTGGAGGATCATCCAGCCGGCGTCCCGGAAAACGAT
TCCGAAGCCCAACCTTTCATAGAAGGCGGCGGTGGAATCGAAATCTCGTAGTACGTGCTATTCCTTTGCC
CTCGGACGAGTGCTGGGGCGTCGGTTTCCACTATCGGCGAGTACTTCTACACAGCCATCGGTCCAGACGG
CCGCGCTTCTGCGGGCGATTTGTGTACGCCCGACAGTCCCGGCTCCGGATCGGACGATTGCGTCGCATCG
ACCCTGCGCCCAAGCTGCATCATCGAAATTGCCGTCAACCAAGCTCTGATAGAGTTGGTCAAGACCAATG
CGGAGCATATACGCCCGGAGCCGCGGCGATCCTGCAAGCTCCGGATGCCTCCGCTCGAAGTAGCGCGTCT
GCTGCTCCATACAAGCCAACCACGGCCTCCAGAAGAAGATGTTGGCGACCTCGTATTGGGAATCCCCGAA
CATCGCCTCGCTCCAGTCAATGACCGCTGTTATGCGGCCATTGTCCGTCAGGACATTGTTGGAGCCGAAA
TCCGCGTGCACGAGGTGCCGGACTTCGGGGCAGTCCTCGGCCCAAAGCATCAGCTCATCGAGAGCCTGCG
CGACGGACGCACTGACGGTGTCGTCCATCACAGTTTGCCAGTGATACACATGGGGATCAGCAATCGCGCA
TATGAAATCACGCCATGTAGTGTATTGACCGATTCCTTGCGGTCCGAATGGGCCGAACCCGCTCGTCTGG
CTAAGATCGGCCGCAGCGATCGCATCCATGGCCTCCGCGACCGGCTGCAGAACAGCGGGCAGTTCGGTTT
CAGGCAGGTCTTGCAACGTGACACCCTGTGCACGGCGGGAGATGCAATAGGTCAGGCTCTCGCTGAACTC
CCCAATGTCAAGCACTTCCGGAATCGGGAGCGCGGCCGATGCAAAGTGCCGATAAACATAACGATCTTTG
TAGAAACCATCGGCGCAGCTATTTACCCGCAGGACATATCCACGCCCTCCTACATCGAAGCTGAAAGCAC
GAGATTCTTCGCCCTCCGAGAGCTGCATCAGGTCGGAGACGCTGTCGAACTTTTCGATCAGAAACTTCTC
GACAGACGTCGCGGTGAGTTCAGGCTTTTTGGCCAAGGAAGTTCCTATACTTTCTAGAGAATAGGAACTT
CGGAATAGGAACTTCTAGGTACGTGAACCATCACCCT
[91 nt withheld, positions 8158-8248]
G
[124 nt withheld, positions 8250-8373]
GGGGATACCCCCTAGAGCCCCAGCTGGTTCTTTCCGCCTCAGAAGCCATAGAGCCCACCGCATCCCCAGC
ATGCCTGCTATTGTCTTCCCAATCCTCCCCCTTGCTGTCCTGCCCCACCCCACCCCCCAGAATAGAATG
